>Addgene plasmid #100107 | pSN22 | depositor full sequence | sequence record 190638 | pSN22 sequence 8508 bps
CAGGTGGCACTTTTCGGGGAAATGTGCGCGGAACCCCTATTTGTTTATTTTTCTAAATACATTCAAATAT
GTATCCGCTCATGAGACAATAACCCTGATAAATGCTTCAATAATATTGAAAAAGGAAGAGTATGAGTATT
CAACATTTCCGTGTCGCCCTTATTCCCTTTTTTGCGGCATTTTGCCTTCCTGTTTTTGCTCACCCAGAAA
CGCTGGTGAAAGTAAAAGATGCTGAAGATCAGTTGGGTGCACGAGTGGGTTACATCGAACTGGATCTCAA
CAGCGGTAAGATCCTTGAGAGTTTTCGCCCCGAAGAACGTTTTCCAATGATGAGCACTTTTAAAGTTCTG
CTATGTGGCGCGGTATTATCCCGTATTGACGCCGGGCAAGAGCAACTCGGTCGCCGCATACACTATTCTC
AGAATGACTTGGTTGAGTACTCACCAGTCACAGAAAAGCATCTTACGGATGGCATGACAGTAAGAGAATT
ATGCAGTGCTGCCATAACCATGAGTGATAACACTGCGGCCAACTTACTTCTGACAACGATCGGAGGACCG
AAGGAGCTAACCGCTTTTTTGCACAACATGGGGGATCATGTAACTCGCCTTGATCGTTGGGAACCGGAGC
TGAATGAAGCCATACCAAACGACGAGCGTGACACCACGATGCCTGTAGCAATGGCAACAACGTTGCGCAA
ACTATTAACTGGCGAACTACTTACTCTAGCTTCCCGGCAACAATTAATAGACTGGATGGAGGCGGATAAA
GTTGCAGGACCACTTCTGCGCTCGGCCCTTCCGGCTGGCTGGTTTATTGCTGATAAATCTGGAGCCGGTG
AGCGTGGGTCTCGCGGTATCATTGCAGCACTGGGGCCAGATGGTAAGCCCTCCCGTATCGTAGTTATCTA
CACGACGGGGAGTCAGGCAACTATGGATGAACGAAATAGACAGATCGCTGAGATAGGTGCCTCACTGATT
AAGCATTGGTAACTGTCAGACCAAGTTTACTCATATATACTTTAGATTGATTTAAAACTTCATTTTTAAT
TTAAAAGGATCTAGGTGAAGATCCTTTTTGATAATCTCATGACCAAAATCCCTTAACGTGAGTTTTCGTT
CCACTGAGCGTCAGACCCCGTAGAAAAGATCAAAGGATCTTCTTGAGATCCTTTTTTTCTGCGCGTAATC
TGCTGCTTGCAAACAAAAAAACCACCGCTACCAGCGGTGGTTTGTTTGCCGGATCAAGAGCTACCAACTC
TTTTTCCGAAGGTAACTGGCTTCAGCAGAGCGCAGATACCAAATACTGTCCTTCTAGTGTAGCCGTAGTT
AGGCCACCACTTCAAGAACTCTGTAGCACCGCCTACATACCTCGCTCTGCTAATCCTGTTACCAGTGGCT
GCTGCCAGTGGCGATAAGTCGTGTCTTACCGGGTTGGACTCAAGACGATAGTTACCGGATAAGGCGCAGC
GGTCGGGCTGAACGGGGGGTTCGTGCACACAGCCCAGCTTGGAGCGAACGACCTACACCGAACTGAGATA
CCTACAGCGTGAGCTATGAGAAAGCGCCACGCTTCCCGAAGGGAGAAAGGCGGACAGGTATCCGGTAAGC
GGCAGGGTCGGAACAGGAGAGCGCACGAGGGAGCTTCCAGGGGGAAACGCCTGGTATCTTTATAGTCCTG
TCGGGTTTCGCCACCTCTGACTTGAGCGTCGATTTTTGTGATGCTCGTCAGGGGGGCGGAGCCTATGGAA
AAACGCCAGCAACGCGGCCTTTTTACGGTTCCTGGCCTTTTGCTGGCCTTTTGCTCACATGTTCTTTCCT
GCGTTATCCCCTGATTCTGTGGATAACCGTATTACCGCCTTTGAGTGAGCTGATACCGCTCGCCGCAGCC
GAACGACCGAGCGCAGCGAGTCAGTGAGCGAGGAAGCGGAAGAGCGCCCAATACGCAAACCGCCTCTCCC
CGCGCGTTGGCCGATTCATTAATGCAGCTGGCACGACAGGTTTCCCGACTGGAAAGCGGGCAGTGAGCGC
AACGCAATTAATGTGAGTTAGCTCACTCATTAGGCACCCCAGGCTTTACACTTTATGCTTCCGGCTCGTA
TGTTGTGTGGAATTGTGAGCGGATAACAATTTCACACAGGAAACAGCTATGACCATGATTACGCCAAGCG
CGCAATTAACCCTCACTAAAGGGAACAAAAGCTGGAGCTGCAAGCTTAATGTAGTCTTATGCAATACTCT
TGTAGTCTTGCAACATGGTAACGATGAGTTAGCAACATGCCTTACAAGGAGAGAAAAAGCACCGTGCATG
CCGATTGGTGGAAGTAAGGTGGTACGATCGTGCCTTATTAGGAAGGCAACAGACGGGTCTGACATGGATT
GGACGAACCACTGAATTGCCGCATTGCAGAGATATTGTATTTAAGTGCCTAGCTCGATACAATAAACGGG
TCTCTCTGGTTAGACCAGATCTGAGCCTGGGAGCTCTCTGGCTAACTAGGGAACCCACTGCTTAAGCCTC
AATAAAGCTTGCCTTGAGTGCTTCAAGTAGTGTGTGCCCGTCTGTTGTGTGACTCTGGTAACTAGAGATC
CCTCAGACCCTTTTAGTCAGTGTGGAAAATCTCTAGCAGTGGCGCCCGAACAGGGACCTGAAAGCGAAAG
GGAAACCAGAGCTCTCTCGACGCAGGACTCGGCTTGCTGAAGCGCGCACGGCAAGAGGCGAGGGGCGGCG
ACTGGTGAGTACGCCAAAAATTTTGACTAGCGGAGGCTAGAAGGAGAGAGATGGGTGCGAGAGCGTCAGT
ATTAAGCGGGGGAGAATTAGATCGCGATGGGAAAAAATTCGGTTAAGGCCAGGGGGAAAGAAAAAATATA
AATTAAAACATATAGTATGGGCAAGCAGGGAGCTAGAACGATTCGCAGTTAATCCTGGCCTGTTAGAAAC
ATCAGAAGGCTGTAGACAAATACTGGGACAGCTACAACCATCCCTTCAGACAGGATCAGAAGAACTTAGA
TCATTATATAATACAGTAGCAACCCTCTATTGTGTGCATCAAAGGATAGAGATAAAAGACACCAAGGAAG
CTTTAGACAAGATAGAGGAAGAGCAAAACAAAAGTAAGACCACCGCACAGCAAGCGGCCGCTGATCTTCA
GACCTGGAGGAGGAGATATGAGGGACAATTGGAGAAGTGAATTATATAAATATAAAGTAGTAAAAATTGA
ACCATTAGGAGTAGCACCCACCAAGGCAAAGAGAAGAGTGGTGCAGAGAGAAAAAAGAGCAGTGGGAATA
GGAGCTTTGTTCCTTGGGTTCTTGGGAGCAGCAGGAAGCACTATGGGCGCAGCCTCAATGACGCTGACGG
TACAGGCCAGACAATTATTGTCTGGTATAGTGCAGCAGCAGAACAATTTGCTGAGGGCTATTGAGGCGCA
ACAGCATCTGTTGCAACTCACAGTCTGGGGCATCAAGCAGCTCCAGGCAAGAATCCTGGCTGTGGAAAGA
TACCTAAAGGATCAACAGCTCCTGGGGATTTGGGGTTGCTCTGGAAAACTCATTTGCACCACTGCTGTGC
CTTGGAATGCTAGTTGGAGTAATAAATCTCTGGAACAGATTTGGAATCACACGACCTGGATGGAGTGGGA
CAGAGAAATTAACAATTACACAAGCTTAATACACTCCTTAATTGAAGAATCGCAAAACCAGCAAGAAAAG
AATGAACAAGAATTATTGGAATTAGATAAATGGGCAAGTTTGTGGAATTGGTTTAACATAACAAATTGGC
TGTGGTATATAAAATTATTCATAATGATAGTAGGAGGCTTGGTAGGTTTAAGAATAGTTTTTGCTGTACT
TTCTATAGTGAATAGAGTTAGGCAGGGATATTCACCATTATCGTTTCAGACCCACCTCCCAACCCCGAGG
GGACCCGACAGGCCCGAAGGAATAGAAGAAGAAGGTGGAGAGAGAGACAGAGACAGATCCATTCGATTAG
TGAACGGATCTCGACGGTATCGGTTAACTTTTAAAAGAAAAGGGGGGATTGGGGGGTACAGTGCAGGGGA
AAGAATAGTAGACATAATAGCAACAGACATACAAACTAAAGAATTACAAAAACAAATTACAAAAATTCAA
AATTTTATCGATCACGAGACTAGCCTCGAGAAGCTTGATATCGAATTCCCACGGGGTTGGGGTTGCGCCT
TTTCCAAGGCAGCCCTGGGTTTGCGCAGGGACGCGGCTGCTCTGGGCGTGGTTCCGGGAAACGCAGCGGC
GCCGACCCTGGGTCTCGCACATTCTTCACGTCCGTTCGCAGCGTCACCCGGATCTTCGCCGCTACCCTTG
TGGGCCCCCCGGCGACGCTTCCTGCTCCGCCCCTAAGTCGGGAAGGTTCCTTGCGGTTCGCGGCGTGCCG
GACGTGACAAACGGAAGCCGCACGTCTCACTAGTACCCTCGCAGACGGACAGCGCCAGGGAGCAATGGCA
GCGCGCCGACCGCGATGGGCTGTGGCCAATAGCGGCTGCTCAGCGGGGCGCGCCGAGAGCAGCGGCCGGG
AAGGGGCGGTGCGGGAGGCGGGGTGTGGGGCGGTAGTGTGGGCCCTGTTCCTGCCCGCGCGGTGTTCCGC
ATTCTGCAAGCCTCCGGAGCGCACGTCGGCAGTCGGCTCCCTCGTTGACCGAATCACCGACCTCTCTCCC
CAGGGGGATCCACCGGTATGGTGAGCAAGGGCGAGGAGCTGTTCACCGGGGTGGTGCCCATCCTGGTCGA
GCTGGACGGCGACGTAAACGGCCACAAGTTCAGCGTGTCCGGCGAGGGCGAGGGCGATGCCACCTACGGC
AAGCTGACCCTGAAGTTCATCTGCACCACCGGCAAGCTGCCCGTGCCCTGGCCCACCCTCGTGACCACCT
TCGGCTACGGCCTGATGTGCTTCGCCCGCTACCCCGACCACATGAAGCAGCACGACTTCTTCAAGTCCGC
CATGCCCGAAGGCTACGTCCAGGAGCGCACCATCTTCTTCAAGGACGACGGCAACTACAAGACCCGCGCC
GAGGTGAAGTTCGAGGGCGACACCCTGGTGAACCGCATCGAGCTGAAGGGCATCGACTTCAAGGAGGACG
GCAACATCCTGGGGCACAAGCTGGAGTACAACTACAACAGCCACAACGTCTATATCATGGCCGACAAGCA
GAAGAACGGCATCAAGGTGAACTTCAAGATCCGCCACAACATCGAGGACGGCAGCGTGCAGCTCGCCGAC
CACTACCAGCAGAACACCCCCATCGGCGACGGCCCCGTGCTGCTGCCCGACAACCACTACCTGAGCTACC
AGTCCGCCCTGAGCAAAGACCCCAACGAGAAGCGCGATCACATGGTCCTGCTGGAGTTCGTGACCGCCGC
CGGGATCACTCTCGGCATGGACGAGCTGTACAAGGGATCTGGAGCAACAAACTTCTCACTACTCAAACAA
GCAGGTGACGTGGAGGAGAATCCCGGCCCTATGTACAACATGATGGAGACGGAGCTGAAGCCGCCGGGCC
CGCAGCAAACTTCGGGGGGCGGCGGCGGCAACTCCACCGCGGCGGCGGCCGGCGGCAACCAGAAAAACAG
CCCGGACCGCGTCAAGCGGCCCATGAATGCCTTCATGGTGTGGTCCCGCGGGCAGCGGCGCAAGATGGCC
CAGGAGAACCCCAAGATGCACAACTCGGAGATCAGCAAGCGCCTGGGCGCCGAGTGGAAACTTTTGTCGG
AGACGGAGAAGCGGCCGTTCATCGACGAGGCTAAGCGGCTGCGAGCGCTGCACATGAAGGAGCACCCGGA
TTATAAATACCGGCCCCGGCGGAAAACCAAGACGCTCATGAAGAAGGATAAGTACACGCTGCCCGGCGGG
CTGCTGGCCCCCGGCGGCAATAGCATGGCGAGCGGGGTCGGGGTGGGCGCCGGCCTGGGCGCGGGCGTGA
ACCAGCGCATGGACAGTTACGCGCACATGAACGGCTGGAGCAACGGCAGCTACAGCATGATGCAGGACCA
GCTGGGCTACCCGCAGCACCCGGGCCTCAATGCGCACGGCGCAGCGCAGATGCAGCCCATGCACCGCTAC
GACGTGAGCGCCCTGCAGTACAACTCCATGACCAGCTCGCAGACCTACATGAACGGCTCGCCCACCTACA
GCATGTCCTACTCGCAGCAGGGCACCCCTGGCATGGCTCTTGGCTCCATGGGTTCGGTGGTCAAGTCCGA
GGCCAGCTCCAGCCCCCCTGTGGTTACCTCTTCCTCCCACTCCAGGGCGCCCTGCCAGGCCGGGGACCTC
CGGGACATGATCAGCATGTATCTCCCCGGCGCCGAGGTGCCGGAACCCGCCGCCCCCAGCAGACTTCACA
TGTCCCAGCACTACCAGAGCGGCCCGGTGCCCGGCACGGCCATTAACGGCACACTGCCCCTCTCACACAT
GCCGGCCGACGCCCTTGACGATTTTGACTTAGACATGCTCCCAGCCGATGCCCTTGACGACTTTGACCTT
GATATGCTGCCTGCTGACGCTCTTGACGATTTTGACCTTGACATGCTCCCCGGGTAAGTCGACAATCAAC
CTCTGGATTACAAAATTTGTGAAAGATTGACTGGTATTCTTAACTATGTTGCTCCTTTTACGCTATGTGG
ATACGCTGCTTTAATGCCTTTGTATCATGCTATTGCTTCCCGTATGGCTTTCATTTTCTCCTCCTTGTAT
AAATCCTGGTTGCTGTCTCTTTATGAGGAGTTGTGGCCCGTTGTCAGGCAACGTGGCGTGGTGTGCACTG
TGTTTGCTGACGCAACCCCCACTGGTTGGGGCATTGCCACCACCTGTCAGCTCCTTTCCGGGACTTTCGC
TTTCCCCCTCCCTATTGCCACGGCGGAACTCATCGCCGCCTGCCTTGCCCGCTGCTGGACAGGGGCTCGG
CTGTTGGGCACTGACAATTCCGTGGTGTTGTCGGGGAAGCTGACGTCCTTTCCATGGCTGCTCGCCTGTG
TTGCCACCTGGATTCTGCGCGGGACGTCCTTCTGCTACGTCCCTTCGGCCCTCAATCCAGCGGACCTTCC
TTCCCGCGGCCTGCTGCCGGCTCTGCGGCCTCTTCCGCGTCTTCGCCTTCGCCCTCAGACGAGTCGGATC
TCCCTTTGGGCCGCCTCCCCGCCTGGAATTCGAGCTCGGTACCTTTAAGACCAATGACTTACAAGGCAGC
TGTAGATCTTAGCCACTTTTTAAAAGAAAAGGGGGGACTGGAAGGGCTAATTCACTCCCAACGAAGACAA
GATCTGCTTTTTGCTTGTACTGGGTCTCTCTGGTTAGACCAGATCTGAGCCTGGGAGCTCTCTGGCTAAC
TAGGGAACCCACTGCTTAAGCCTCAATAAAGCTTGCCTTGAGTGCTTCAAGTAGTGTGTGCCCGTCTGTT
GTGTGACTCTGGTAACTAGAGATCCCTCAGACCCTTTTAGTCAGTGTGGAAAATCTCTAGCAGTAGTAGT
TCATGTCATCTTATTATTCAGTATTTATAACTTGCAAAGAAATGAATATCAGAGAGTGAGAGGAACTTGT
TTATTGCAGCTTATAATGGTTACAAATAAAGCAATAGCATCACAAATTTCACAAATAAAGCATTTTTTTC
ACTGCATTCTAGTTGTGGTTTGTCCAAACTCATCAATGTATCTTATCATGTCTGGCTCTAGCTATCCCGC
CCCTAACTCCGCCCAGTTCCGCCCATTCTCCGCCCCATGGCTGACTAATTTTTTTTATTTATGCAGAGGC
CGAGGCCGCCTCGGCCTCTGAGCTATTCCAGAAGTAGTGAGGAGGCTTTTTTGGAGGCCTAGGCTTTTGC
GTCGAGACGTACCCAATTCGCCCTATAGTGAGTCGTATTACGCGCGCTCACTGGCCGTCGTTTTACAACG
TCGTGACTGGGAAAACCCTGGCGTTACCCAACTTAATCGCCTTGCAGCACATCCCCCTTTCGCCAGCTGG
CGTAATAGCGAAGAGGCCCGCACCGATCGCCCTTCCCAACAGTTGCGCAGCCTGAATGGCGAATGGCGCG
[124 nt withheld, positions 8051-8174]
C
[91 nt withheld, positions 8176-8266]
A
[49 nt withheld, positions 8268-8316]
CCTTTGACGTTGGAGTCCACGTTCTTT
[37 nt withheld, positions 8344-8380]
ACCCTATCTCGGTCTATTCTTTTGATTTATAAGGGATTTTGCCGATTTCGGCCTATTGGTTAAAAAATGA
GCTGATTTAACAAAAATTTAACGCGAATTTTAACAAAATATTAACGTTTACAATTTCC
Features (pLannotate 1.2.2; 28 found; start..end, strand, type, name):
     27..131     +  promoter       AmpR promoter: bla
    132..992     +  CDS            AmpR: β-lactamase; bla; confers resistance to ampicillin, carbenicillin, and related antibiotics
   1163..1751    +  rep_origin     ori: high-copy-number ColE1/pMB1/pBR322/pUC origin of replication
   1934..2026    +  CDS            lacI (fragment): lac repressor; lacI; The lac repressor binds to the lac operator to inhibit transcription in E. coli. This inhibition can be relieved by adding lactose or isopropyl-β-D-thiogalactopyranoside (IPTG).
   2039..2060    +  protein_bind   CAP binding site: CAP binding activates transcription in the presence of cAMP. E. coli catabolite activator protein
   2075..2105    +  promoter       lac promoter: promoter for the E. coli lac operon
   2113..2129    +  protein_bind   lac operator: The lac repressor binds to the lac operator to inhibit transcription in E. coli. This inhibition can be relieved by adding lactose or isopropyl-β-D-thiogalactopyranoside (IPTG). lac repressor encoded by lacI
   2174..2192    +  promoter       T3 promoter: promoter for bacteriophage T3 RNA polymerase
   2220..2441    +  promoter       RSV promoter: Rous sarcoma virus enhancer/promoter
   2448..2628    +  LTR            5' LTR (truncated): truncated 5' long terminal repeat (LTR) from HIV-1
   2672..2797    +  misc_feature   HIV-1 Ψ: packaging signal of human immunodeficiency virus type 1
   2781..3144    +  CDS            HIV-1 gag (fragment): gag protein from human immunodeficiency virus 1; gag
   3239..3575    +  ncRNA          RRE: Accession: RF00036 - HIV Rev response element
   3900..4000    +  CDS            Rev (fragment): human immunodeficiency virus 1 (HIV-1) Rev protein; rev; enhances nuclear export of unspliced and incompletely spliced viral mRNAs
   4019..4136    +  misc_feature   cPPT/CTS: central polypurine tract and central termination sequence of HIV-1
   4156..4179    -  misc_feature   MCS (fragment): pBluescript multiple cloning site
   4183..4693    +  promoter       hPGK promoter: human phosphoglycerate kinase 1 promoter
   4708..5424    +  CDS            Citrine: Citrine is a basic (constitutively fluorescent) yellow fluorescent protein published in 2001, derived from Aequorea victoria. It has moderate acid sensitivity.
   5491..6441    +  CDS            SOX2: SOX2_HUMAN - Experimental evidence at protein level: Swiss-Prot protein existence level 1. Transcription factor that forms a trimeric complex with OCT4 on DNA and controls the expression of a number of genes involved in embryonic development such as YES1, FGF4, UTF1 and ZFP206 (By similarity). Binds to the proximal enhancer region of NANOG (By similarity). Critical for early embryogenesis and for embryonic stem cell pluripotency (PubMed:18035408). Downstream SRRT target that mediates the promotion of neural stem cell self-renewal (By similarity). Keeps neural cells undifferentiated by countera
   6448..6558    +  CDS            VP48: 3 tandem repeats of the minimal activation domain of herpes simplex virus VP16 (Cheng et al., 2013)
   6574..7162    +  misc_feature   WPRE: woodchuck hepatitis virus posttranscriptional regulatory element
   7179..7247    +  CDS            nef (fragment): NEF_HV1Z2 - Experimental evidence at protein level: Swiss-Prot protein existence level 1. Extracellular Nef protein targets CD4(+) T-lymphocytes for apoptosis by interacting with CXCR4 surface receptors. From Human immunodeficiency virus type 1 group M subtype D (isolate Z2/CDC-Z34) (HIV-1).
   7249..7482    +  LTR            3' LTR (ΔU3): self-inactivating 3' long terminal repeat (LTR) from HIV-1
   7554..7675    +  polyA_signal   SV40 poly(A) signal: SV40 polyadenylation signal
   7694..7829    +  rep_origin     SV40 ori: SV40 origin of replication
   7862..7880    -  promoter       T7 promoter: promoter for bacteriophage T7 RNA polymerase
   7888..8043    +  CDS            lacZα (fragment): LacZα fragment of β-galactosidase; lacZ fragment
   8051..8506    +  rep_origin     f1 ori (sequence partly withheld): f1 bacteriophage origin of replication; arrow indicates direction of (+) strand synthesis
