>Addgene plasmid #100107 | pSN22 | addgene full sequence | sequence record 193058 | Addgene NGS Result
GGGGTTGGGGTTGCGCCTTTTCCAAGGCAGCCCTGGGTTTGCGCAGGGACGCGGCTGCTCTGGGCGTGGT
TCCGGGAAACGCAGCGGCGCCGACCCTGGGTCTCGCACATTCTTCACGTCCGTTCGCAGCGTCACCCGGA
TCTTCGCCGCTACCCTTGTGGGCCCCCCGGCGACGCTTCCTGCTCCGCCCCTAAGTCGGGAAGGTTCCTT
GCGGTTCGCGGCGTGCCGGACGTGACAAACGGAAGCCGCACGTCTCACTAGTACCCTCGCAGACGGACAG
CGCCAGGGAGCAATGGCAGCGCGCCGACCGCGATGGGCTGTGGCCAATAGCGGCTGCTCAGCAGGGCGCG
CCGAGAGCAGCGGCCGGGAAGGGGCGGTGCGGGAGGCGGGGTGTGGGGCGGTAGTGTGGGCCCTGTTCCT
GCCCGCGCGGTGTTCCGCATTCTGCAAGCCTCCGGAGCGCACGTCGGCAGTCGGCTCCCTCGTTGACCGA
ATCACCGACCTCTCTCCCCAGGGGGATCCACCGGTATGGTGAGCAAGGGCGAGGAGCTGTTCACCGGGGT
GGTGCCCATCCTGGTCGAGCTGGACGGCGACGTAAACGGCCACAAGTTCAGCGTGTCCGGCGAGGGCGAG
GGCGATGCCACCTACGGCAAGCTGACCCTGAAGTTCATCTGCACCACCGGCAAGCTGCCCGTGCCCTGGC
CCACCCTCGTGACCACCTTCGGCTACGGCCTGATGTGCTTCGCCCGCTACCCCGACCACATGAAGCAGCA
CGACTTCTTCAAGTCCGCCATGCCCGAAGGCTACGTCCAGGAGCGCACCATCTTCTTCAAGGACGACGGC
AACTACAAGACCCGCGCCGAGGTGAAGTTCGAGGGCGACACCCTGGTGAACCGCATCGAGCTGAAGGGCA
TCGACTTCAAGGAGGACGGCAACATCCTGGGGCACAAGCTGGAGTACAACTACAACAGCCACAACGTCTA
TATCATGGCCGACAAGCAGAAGAACGGCATCAAGGTGAACTTCAAGATCCGCCACAACATCGAGGACGGC
AGCGTGCAGCTCGCCGACCACTACCAGCAGAACACCCCCATCGGCGACGGCCCCGTGCTGCTGCCCGACA
ACCACTACCTGAGCTACCAGTCCGCCCTGAGCAAAGACCCCAACGAGAAGCGCGATCACATGGTCCTGCT
GGAGTTCGTGACCGCCGCCGGGATCACTCTCGGCATGGACGAGCTGTACAAGGGATCTGGAGCAACAAAC
TTCTCACTACTCAAACAAGCAGGTGACGTGGAGGAGAATCCCGGCCCTATGTACAACATGATGGAGACGG
AGCTGAAGCCGCCGGGCCCGCAGCAAACTTCGGGGGGCGGCGGCGGCAACTCCACCGCGGCGGCGGCCGG
CGGCAACCAGAAAAACAGCCCGGACCGCGTCAAGCGGCCCATGAATGCCTTCATGGTGTGGTCCCGCGGG
CAGCGGCGCAAGATGGCCCAGGAGAACCCCAAGATGCACAACTCGGAGATCAGCAAGCGCCTGGGCGCCG
AGTGGAAACTTTTGTCGGAGACGGAGAAGCGGCCGTTCATCGACGAGGCTAAGCGGCTGCGAGCGCTGCA
CATGAAGGAGCACCCGGATTATAAATACCGGCCCCGGCGGAAAACCAAGACGCTCATGAAGAAGGATAAG
TACACGCTGCCCGGCGGGCTGCTGGCCCCCGGCGGCAATAGCATGGCGAGCGGGGTCGGGGTGGGCGCCG
GCCTGGGCGCGGGCGTGAACCAGCGCATGGACAGTTACGCGCACATGAACGGCTGGAGCAACGGCAGCTA
CAGCATGATGCAGGACCAGCTGGGCTACCCGCAGCACCCGGGCCTCAATGCGCACGGCGCAGCGCAGATG
CAGCCCATGCACCGCTACGACGTGAGCGCCCTGCAGTACAACTCCATGACCAGCTCGCAGACCTACATGA
ACGGCTCGCCCACCTACAGCATGTCCTACTCGCAGCAGGGCACCCCTGGCATGGCTCTTGGCTCCATGGG
TTCGGTGGTCAAGTCCGAGGCCAGCTCCAGCCCCCCTGTGGTTACCTCTTCCTCCCACTCCAGGGCGCCC
TGCCAGGCCGGGGACCTCCGGGACATGATCAGCATGTATCTCCCCGGCGCCGAGGTGCCGGAACCCGCCG
CCCCCAGCAGACTTCACATGTCCCAGCACTACCAGAGCGGCCCGGTGCCCGGCACGGCCATTAACGGCAC
ACTGCCCCTCTCACACATGCCGGCCGACGCCCTTGACGATTTTGACTTAGACATGCTCCCAGCCGATGCC
CTTGACGACTTTGACCTTGATATGCTGCCTGCTGACGCTCTTGACGATTTTGACCTTGACATGCTCCCCG
GGTAAGTCGACAATCAACCTCTGGATTACAAAATTTGTGAAAGATTGACTGGTATTCTTAACTATGTTGC
TCCTTTTACGCTATGTGGATACGCTGCTTTAATGCCTTTGTATCATGCTATTGCTTCCCGTATGGCTTTC
ATTTTCTCCTCCTTGTATAAATCCTGGTTGCTGTCTCTTTATGAGGAGTTGTGGCCCGTTGTCAGGCAAC
GTGGCGTGGTGTGCACTGTGTTTGCTGACGCAACCCCCACTGGTTGGGGCATTGCCACCACCTGTCAGCT
CCTTTCCGGGACTTTCGCTTTCCCCCTCCCTATTGCCACGGCGGAACTCATCGCCGCCTGCCTTGCCCGC
TGCTGGACAGGGGCTCGGCTGTTGGGCACTGACAATTCCGTGGTGTTGTCGGGGAAGCTGACGTCCTTTC
CATGGCTGCTCGCCTGTGTTGCCACCTGGATTCTGCGCGGGACGTCCTTCTGCTACGTCCCTTCGGCCCT
CAATCCAGCGGACCTTCCTTCCCGCGGCCTGCTGCCGGCTCTGCGGCCTCTTCCGCGTCTTCGCCTTCGC
CCTCAGACGAGTCGGATCTCCCTTTGGGCCGCCTCCCCGCCTGGAATTCGAGCTCGGTACCTTTAAGACC
AATGACTTACAAGGCAGCTGTAGATCTTAGCCACTTTTTAAAAGAAAAGGGGGGACTGGAAGGGCTAATT
CACTCCCAACGAAGACAAGATATCCTGCTAGCTCCGGATCCGGACCTGTACTGGGTCTCTCTGGTTAGAC
CAGATCTGAGCCTGGGAGCTCTCTGGCTAACTAGGGAACCCACTGCTTAAGCCTCAATAAAGCTTGCCTT
GAGTGCTTCAAGTAGTGTGTGCCCGTCTGTTGTGTGACTCTGGTAACTAGAGATCCCTCAGACCCTTTTA
GTCAGTGTGGAAAATCTCTAGCAGTAGTAGTTCATGTCATCTTATTATTCAGTATTTATAACTTGCAAAG
AAATGAATATCAGAGAGTGAGAGGAACTTGTTTATTGCAGCTTATAATGGTTACAAATAAAGCAATAGCA
TCACAAATTTCACAAATAAAGCATTTTTTTCACTGCATTCTAGTTGTGGTTTGTCCAAACTCATCAATGT
ATCTTATCATGTCTGGCTCTAGCTATCCCGCCCCTAACTCCGCCCATCCCGCCCCTAACTCCGCCCAGTT
CCGCCCATTCTCCGCCCCATGGCTGACTAATTTTTTTTATTTATGCAGAGGCCGAGGCCGCCTCGGCCTC
TGAGCTATTCCAGAAGTAGTGAGGAGGCTTTTTTGGAGGCCTAGGGACGTACCCAATTCGCCCTATAGTG
AGTCGTATTACGCGCGCTCACTGGCCGTCGTTTTACAACGTCGTGACTGGGAAAACCCTGGCGTTACCCA
ACTTAATCGCCTTGCAGCACATCCCCCTTTCGCCAGCTGGCGTAATAGCGAAGAGGCCCGCACCGATCGC
CCTTCCCAACAGTTGCGCAGCCTGAATGGCGAATGGG
[124 nt withheld, positions 3888-4011]
C
[91 nt withheld, positions 4013-4103]
A
[49 nt withheld, positions 4105-4153]
CCTTTGACGTTGGAGTCCACGTTCTTT
[37 nt withheld, positions 4181-4217]
ACCCTATCTCGGTCTATTCTTTTGATTTATAAGGGATTTTGCCGATTTCGGCCTATTGGTTAAAAAATGA
GCTGATTTAACAAAAATTTAACGCGAATTTTAACAAAATATTAACGCTTACAATTTAGGTGGCACTTTTC
GGGGAAATGTGCGCGGAACCCCTATTTGTTTATTTTTCTAAATACATTCAAATATGTATCCGCTCATGAG
ACAATAACCCTGATAAATGCTTCAATAATATTGAAAAAGGAAGAGTATGAGTATTCAACATTTCCGTGTC
GCCCTTATTCCCTTTTTTGCGGCATTTTGCCTTCCTGTTTTTGCTCACCCAGAAACGCTGGTGAAAGTAA
AAGATGCTGAAGATCAGTTGGGTGCACGAGTGGGTTACATCGAACTGGATCTCAACAGCGGTAAGATCCT
TGAGAGTTTTCGCCCCGAAGAACGTTTTCCAATGATGAGCACTTTTAAAGTTCTGCTATGTGGCGCGGTA
TTATCCCGTATTGACGCCGGGCAAGAGCAACTCGGTCGCCGCATACACTATTCTCAGAATGACTTGGTTG
AGTACTCACCAGTCACAGAAAAGCATCTTACGGATGGCATGACAGTAAGAGAATTATGCAGTGCTGCCAT
AACCATGAGTGATAACACTGCGGCCAACTTACTTCTGACAACGATCGGAGGACCGAAGGAGCTAACCGCT
TTTTTGCACAACATGGGGGATCATGTAACTCGCCTTGATCGTTGGGAACCGGAGCTGAATGAAGCCATAC
CAAACGACGAGCGTGACACCACGATGCCTGTAGCAATGGCAACAACGTTGCGCAAACTATTAACTGGCGA
ACTACTTACTCTAGCTTCCCGGCAACAATTAATAGACTGGATGGAGGCGGATAAAGTTGCAGGACCACTT
CTGCGCTCGGCCCTTCCGGCTGGCTGGTTTATTGCTGATAAATCTGGAGCCGGTGAGCGTGGGTCTCGCG
GTATCATTGCAGCACTGGGGCCAGATGGTAAGCCCTCCCGTATCGTAGTTATCTACACGACGGGGAGTCA
GGCAACTATGGATGAACGAAATAGACAGATCGCTGAGATAGGTGCCTCACTGATTAAGCATTGGTAACTG
TCAGACCAAGTTTACTCATATATACTTTAGATTGATTTAAAACTTCATTTTTAATTTAAAAGGATCTAGG
TGAAGATCCTTTTTGATAATCTCATGACCAAAATCCCTTAACGTGAGTTTTCGTTCCACTGAGCGTCAGA
CCCCGTAGAAAAGATCAAAGGATCTTCTTGAGATCCTTTTTTTCTGCGCGTAATCTGCTGCTTGCAAACA
AAAAAACCACCGCTACCAGCGGTGGTTTGTTTGCCGGATCAAGAGCTACCAACTCTTTTTCCGAAGGTAA
CTGGCTTCAGCAGAGCGCAGATACCAAATACTGTTCTTCTAGTGTAGCCGTAGTTAGGCCACCACTTCAA
GAACTCTGTAGCACCGCCTACATACCTCGCTCTGCTAATCCTGTTACCAGTGGCTGCTGCCAGTGGCGAT
AAGTCGTGTCTTACCGGGTTGGACTCAAGACGATAGTTACCGGATAAGGCGCAGCGGTCGGGCTGAACGG
GGGGTTCGTGCACACAGCCCAGCTTGGAGCGAACGACCTACACCGAACTGAGATACCTACAGCGTGAGCT
ATGAGAAAGCGCCACGCTTCCCGAAGGGAGAAAGGCGGACAGGTATCCGGTAAGCGGCAGGGTCGGAACA
GGAGAGCGCACGAGGGAGCTTCCAGGGGGAAACGCCTGGTATCTTTATAGTCCTGTCGGGTTTCGCCACC
TCTGACTTGAGCGTCGATTTTTGTGATGCTCGTCAGGGGGGCGGAGCCTATGGAAAAACGCCAGCAACGC
GGCCTTTTTACGGTTCCTGGCCTTTTGCTGGCCTTTTGCTCACATGTTCTTTCCTGCGTTATCCCCTGAT
TCTGTGGATAACCGTATTACCGCCTTTGAGTGAGCTGATACCGCTCGCCGCAGCCGAACGACCGAGCGCA
GCGAGTCAGTGAGCGAGGAAGCGGAAGAGCGCCCAATACGCAAACCGCCTCTCCCCGCGCGTTGGCCGAT
TCATTAATGCAGCTGGCACGACAGGTTTCCCGACTGGAAAGCGGGCAGTGAGCGCAACGCAATTAATGTG
AGTTAGCTCACTCATTAGGCACCCCAGGTTTTACACTTTATGCTTCCGGCTCGTATGTTGTGTGGAATTG
TGAGCGGATAACAATTTCACACAGGAAACAGCTATGACCATGATTACGCCAAGCGCGCAATTAACCCTCA
CTAAAGGGAACAAAAGCTGGAGCTGCAAGCTTAATGTAGTCTTATGCAATACTCTTGTAGTCTTGCAACA
TGGTAACGATGAGTTAGCAACATGCCTTACAAGGAGAGAAAAAGCACCGTGCATGCCGATTGGTGGAAGT
AAGGTGGTACGATCGTGCCTTATTAGGAAGGCAACAGACGGGTCTGACATGGATTGGACGAACCACTGAA
TTGCCGCATTGCAGAGATATTGTATTTAAGTGCCTAGCTCGATACATAAACGGGTCTCTCTGGTTAGACC
AGATCTGAGCCTGGGAGCTCTCTGGCTAACTAGGGAACCCACTGCTTAAGCCTCAATAAAGCTTGCCTTG
AGTGCTTCAAGTAGTGTGTGCCCGTCTGTTGTGTGACTCTGGTAACTAGAGATCCCTCAGACCCTTTTAG
TCAGTGTGGAAAATCTCTAGCAGTGGCGCCCGAACAGGGACTTGAAAGCGAAAGGGAAACCAGAGGAGCT
CTCTCGACGCAGGACTCGGCTTGCTGAAGCGCGCACGGCAAGAGGCGAGGGGCGGCGACTGGTGAGTACG
CCAAAAATTTTGACTAGCGGAGGCTAGAAGGAGAGAGATGGGTGCGAGAGCGTCAGTATTAAGCGGGGGA
GAATTAGATCGCGATGGGAAAAAATTCGGTTAAGGCCAGGGGGAAAGAAAAAATATAAATTAAAACATAT
AGTATGGGCAAGCAGGGAGCTAGAACGATTCGCAGTTAATCCTGGCCTGTTAGAAACATCAGAAGGCTGT
AGACAAATACTGGGACAGCTACAACCATCCCTTCAGACAGGATCAGAAGAACTTAGATCATTATATAATA
CAGTAGCAACCCTCTATTGTGTGCATCAAAGGATAGAGATAAAAGACACCAAGGAAGCTTTAGACAAGAT
AGAGGAAGAGCAAAACAAAAGTAAGACCACCGCACAGCAAGCGGCCGCTGATCTTCAGACCTGGAGGAGG
AGATATGAGGGACAATTGGAGAAGTGAATTATATAAATATAAAGTAGTAAAAATTGAACCATTAGGAGTA
GCACCCACCAAGGCAAAGAGAAGAGTGGTGCAGAGAGAAAAAAGAGCAGTGGGAATAGGAGCTTTGTTCC
TTGGGTTCTTGGGAGCAGCAGGAAGCACTATGGGCGCAGCGTCAATGACGCTGACGGTACAGGCCAGACA
ATTATTGTCTGGTATAGTGCAGCAGCAGAACAATTTGCTGAGGGCTATTGAGGCGCAACAGCATCTGTTG
CAACTCACAGTCTGGGGCATCAAGCAGCTCCAGGCAAGAATCCTGGCTGTGGAAAGATACCTAAAGGATC
AACAGCTCCTGGGGATTTGGGGTTGCTCTGGAAAACTCATTTGCACCACTGCTGTGCCTTGGAATGCTAG
TTGGAGTAATAAATCTCTGGAACAGATTTGGAATCACACGACCTGGATGGAGTGGGACAGAGAAATTAAC
AATTACACAAGCTTAATACACTCCTTAATTGAAGAATCGCAAAACCAGCAAGAAAAGAATGAACAAGAAT
TATTGGAATTAGATAAATGGGCAAGTTTGTGGAATTGGTTTAACATAACAAATTGGCTGTGGTATATAAA
ATTATTCATAATGATAGTAGGAGGCTTGGTAGGTTTAAGAATAGTTTTTGCTGTACTTTCTATAGTGAAT
AGAGTTAGGCAGGGATATTCACCATTATCGTTTCAGACCCACCTCCCAACCCCGAGGGGACCCGACAGGC
CCGAAGGAATAGAAGAAGAAGGTGGAGAGAGAGACAGAGACAGATCCATTCGATTAGTGAACGGATCTCG
ACGGTATCGGTTAACTTTTAAAAGAAAAGGGGGGATTGGGGGGTACAGTGCAGGGGAAAGAATAGTAGAC
ATAATAGCAACAGACATACAAACTAAAGAATTACAAAAACAAATTACAAAAATTCAAAATTTTATCGATC
ACGAGACTAGCCTCGAGAAGCTTGATATCGAATTCCAC
Features (pLannotate 1.2.2; 28 found; start..end, strand, type, name):
      1..511     +  promoter       hPGK promoter: human phosphoglycerate kinase 1 promoter
    526..1242    +  CDS            Citrine: Citrine is a basic (constitutively fluorescent) yellow fluorescent protein published in 2001, derived from Aequorea victoria. It has moderate acid sensitivity.
   1309..2259    +  CDS            SOX2: SOX2_HUMAN - Experimental evidence at protein level: Swiss-Prot protein existence level 1. Transcription factor that forms a trimeric complex with OCT4 on DNA and controls the expression of a number of genes involved in embryonic development such as YES1, FGF4, UTF1 and ZFP206 (By similarity). Binds to the proximal enhancer region of NANOG (By similarity). Critical for early embryogenesis and for embryonic stem cell pluripotency (PubMed:18035408). Downstream SRRT target that mediates the promotion of neural stem cell self-renewal (By similarity). Keeps neural cells undifferentiated by countera
   2266..2376    +  CDS            VP48: 3 tandem repeats of the minimal activation domain of herpes simplex virus VP16 (Cheng et al., 2013)
   2392..2980    +  misc_feature   WPRE: woodchuck hepatitis virus posttranscriptional regulatory element
   2997..3137    +  CDS            nef (fragment): NEF_HV1Z6 - Experimental evidence at protein level: Swiss-Prot protein existence level 1. Extracellular Nef protein targets CD4(+) T-lymphocytes for apoptosis by interacting with CXCR4 surface receptors. From Human immunodeficiency virus type 1 group M subtype D (isolate Z6) (HIV-1).
   3133..3313    +  LTR            5' LTR (truncated): truncated 5' long terminal repeat (LTR) from HIV-1
   3385..3506    +  polyA_signal   SV40 poly(A) signal: SV40 polyadenylation signal
   3546..3681    +  rep_origin     SV40 ori: SV40 origin of replication
   3702..3720    -  promoter       T7 promoter: promoter for bacteriophage T7 RNA polymerase
   3728..3883    +  CDS            lacZα (fragment): LacZα fragment of β-galactosidase; lacZ fragment
   3888..4316    +  rep_origin     f1 ori (sequence partly withheld): f1 bacteriophage origin of replication; arrow indicates direction of (+) strand synthesis
   4369..4473    +  promoter       AmpR promoter: bla
   4474..5334    +  CDS            AmpR: β-lactamase; bla; confers resistance to ampicillin, carbenicillin, and related antibiotics
   5505..6093    +  rep_origin     ori: high-copy-number ColE1/pMB1/pBR322/pUC origin of replication
   6276..6368    +  CDS            lacI (fragment): lac repressor; lacI; The lac repressor binds to the lac operator to inhibit transcription in E. coli. This inhibition can be relieved by adding lactose or isopropyl-β-D-thiogalactopyranoside (IPTG).
   6381..6402    +  protein_bind   CAP binding site: CAP binding activates transcription in the presence of cAMP. E. coli catabolite activator protein
   6417..6447    +  promoter       lac promoter: promoter for the E. coli lac operon
   6455..6471    +  protein_bind   lac operator: The lac repressor binds to the lac operator to inhibit transcription in E. coli. This inhibition can be relieved by adding lactose or isopropyl-β-D-thiogalactopyranoside (IPTG). lac repressor encoded by lacI
   6516..6534    +  promoter       T3 promoter: promoter for bacteriophage T3 RNA polymerase
   6562..6788    +  promoter       RSV promoter: Rous sarcoma virus enhancer/promoter
   6789..6969    +  LTR            5' LTR (truncated): truncated 5' long terminal repeat (LTR) from HIV-1
   7016..7141    +  misc_feature   HIV-1 Ψ: packaging signal of human immunodeficiency virus type 1
   7125..7488    +  CDS            HIV-1 gag (fragment): gag protein from human immunodeficiency virus 1; gag
   7634..7867    +  misc_feature   RRE: The Rev response element (RRE) of HIV-1 allows for Rev-dependent mRNA export from the nucleus to the cytoplasm.
   8244..8344    +  CDS            Rev (fragment): human immunodeficiency virus 1 (HIV-1) Rev protein; rev; enhances nuclear export of unspliced and incompletely spliced viral mRNAs
   8363..8480    +  misc_feature   cPPT/CTS: central polypurine tract and central termination sequence of HIV-1
   8500..8523    -  misc_feature   MCS (fragment): pBluescript multiple cloning site
