[The description below was written by a language model from this plasmid's Addgene catalogue record and pLannotate feature annotations shown in this document.]
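Description:
pSN22 is a lentiviral transfer plasmid for mammalian expression, built on the pLM-mCitrine-SOX2 backbone, that delivers a chimeric human SOX2 transcription factor carrying an added viral activation domain. It is propagated in E. coli through a high-copy ColE1/pUC origin with ampicillin selection (AmpR/β-lactamase). It also retains pBluescript-type remnants: an f1 origin, lac promoter/operator and lacZα fragments, and T3 and T7 promoters. The viral portion has the layout of a third-generation, self-inactivating HIV-1 vector. An RSV promoter is joined to a truncated 5' LTR to drive genomic RNA in packaging cells. This is followed by the Ψ packaging signal with a gag fragment, the Rev response element and the cPPT/CTS. At the other end sits a 3' LTR, followed by an SV40 poly(A) signal and SV40 origin. The depositor sequence annotates this LTR as ΔU3, while the NGS record labels it only as a truncated LTR.

The internal cassette is driven by the human PGK promoter. It encodes the yellow fluorescent protein Citrine, then, according to the catalogue entry, a P2A self-cleaving peptide (not separately annotated, but consistent with the short gap between the coding regions), then SOX2. SOX2 is fused at its C-terminus to what the depositor calls a "strong" VP16 domain, annotated as three tandem repeats of the minimal VP16 activation domain (VP48). A WPRE downstream enhances transcript expression. Transduced cells should therefore produce Citrine as a separate fluorescent marker alongside the SOX2-activator fusion. The associated work addresses whether OCT4 and SOX2 act as transcriptional activators during reprogramming of human fibroblasts. The two sequence records (8,525 and 8,508 nt) differ slightly in length and start point but show the same feature organisation.
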