Addgene plasmid #100107: pSN22
Purpose: expresses a chimeric SOX2-activator fusion
Depositing lab: Mark Ptashne. Depositing organization: Memorial Sloan-Kettering Cancer Center. Publication: OCT4 and SOX2 Work as Transcriptional Activators in Reprogramming Human Fibroblasts. Narayan S, Bryant G, Shah S, Berrozpe G, Ptashne M. Cell Rep. 2017 Aug 15;20(7):1585-1596. doi: 10.1016/j.celrep.2017.07.071. PubMed 28813671.
Backbone
  Vector backbone: pLM-mCitrine-SOX2
  Backbone manufacturer: Michel Sadelain (Addgene plasmid # 23242)
  Vector type: Mammalian Expression, Lentiviral
Growth in bacteria
  Bacterial resistance: Ampicillin, 100 μg/mL
  Growth temperature: 37°C
  Growth strain: NEB Stable
  Copy number: Unknown
Gene/Insert
  Gene/Insert name: mCitrine-P2A-SOX2 fused to a 'strong' VP16 domain
  Species: H. sapiens (human)
  Entrez Gene: SOX2 (a.k.a. ANOP3, MCOPS3)
  Cloning method: Ligation Independent Cloning
  Sequencing primers: 5′ unknown
Terms and licenses: Academic/Nonprofit Terms; Industry Terms: Not Available to Industry
How to cite: pSN22 was a gift from Mark Ptashne (Addgene plasmid # 100107 ; http://n2t.net/addgene:100107 ; RRID:Addgene_100107)
